>Addgene plasmid #146784 | pT7-EGFP-C1-HsXRN1_K | addgene full sequence | sequence record 316931 | Addgene NGS Result
CGTTACATAACTTACGGTAAATGGCCCGCCTGGCTGACCGCCCAACGACCCCCGCCCATTGACGTCAATA
ATGACGTATGTTCCCATAGTAACGCCAATAGGGACTTTCCATTGACGTCAATGGGTGGAGTATTTACGGT
AAACTGCCCACTTGGCAGTACATCAAGTGTATCATATGCCAAGTACGCCCCCTATTGACGTCAATGACGG
TAAATGGCCCGCCTGGCATTATGCCCAGTACATGACCTTATGGGACTTTCCTACTTGGCAGTACATCTAC
GTATTAGTCATCGCTATTACCATGGTGATGCGGTTTTGGCAGTACATCAATGGGCGTGGATAGCGGTTTG
ACTCACGGGGATTTCCAAGTCTCCACCCCATTGACGTCAATGGGAGTTTGTTTTGGCACCAAAATCAACG
GGACTTTCCAAAATGTCGTAACAACTCCGCCCCATTGACGCAAATGGGCGGTAGGCGTGTACGGTGGGAG
GTCTATATAAGCAGAGCTCTCTGGCTAACTAGAGAACCCACTGCTTACTGGCTTATCGAAATTAATACGA
CTCACTATAGGGAGACCCAAGCTCTAGCGCTACCGGTCGCCACCATGGTGAGCAAGGGCGAGGAGCTGTT
CACCGGGGTGGTGCCCATCCTGGTCGAGCTGGACGGCGACGTAAACGGCCACAAGTTCAGCGTGTCCGGC
GAGGGCGAGGGCGATGCCACCTACGGCAAGCTGACCCTGAAGTTCATCTGCACCACCGGCAAGCTGCCCG
TGCCCTGGCCCACCCTCGTGACCACCCTGACCTACGGCGTGCAGTGCTTCAGCCGCTACCCCGACCACAT
GAAGCAGCACGACTTCTTCAAGTCCGCCATGCCCGAAGGCTACGTCCAGGAGCGCACCATCTTCTTCAAG
GACGACGGCAACTACAAGACCCGCGCCGAGGTGAAGTTCGAGGGCGACACCCTGGTGAACCGCATCGAGC
TGAAGGGCATCGACTTCAAGGAGGACGGCAACATCCTGGGGCACAAGCTGGAGTACAACTACAACAGCCA
CAACGTCTATATCATGGCCGACAAGCAGAAGAACGGCATCAAGGTGAACTTCAAGATCCGCCACAACATC
GAGGACGGCAGCGTGCAGCTCGCCGACCACTACCAGCAGAACACCCCCATCGGCGACGGCCCCGTGCTGC
TGCCCGACAACCACTACCTGAGCACCCAGTCCGCCCTGAGCAAAGACCCCAACGAGAAGCGCGATCACAT
GGTCCTGCTGGAGTTCGTGACCGCCGCCGGGATCACTCTCGGCATGGACGAGCTGTACAAGTCCGGACTC
AGATCTCGAGCTCAAGCTTCGAATTCTGCAGTCGACGGTACCGCGGGCATGGGAGTCCCCAAGTTTTACA
GATGGATCTCAGAGCGGTATCCCTGTCTCAGCGAAGTGGTGAAAGAGCATCAGATTCCTGAATTTGACAA
CTTGTACCTGGATATGAATGGAATTATACATCAGTGCTCCCATCCTAATGATGATGATGTTCACTTTAGA
ATTTCAGATGATAAAATCTTTACTGATATTTTTCACTACCTGGAGGTGTTGTTTCGCATTATTAAACCCA
GGAAAGTGTTCTTTATGGCTGTAGATGGTGTGGCTCCTCGAGCAAAAATGAACCAGCAGCGTGGGAGGCG
TTTTAGGTCAGCAAAGGAGGCAGAAGACAAAATTAAAAAGGCAATAGAGAAGGGAGAAACTCTTCCTACA
GAGGCCAGATTTGATTCCAACTGTATCACACCAGGAACTGAATTTATGGCCAGGTTACATGAACATCTGA
AGTATTTTGTAAATATGAAAATTTCCACAGACAAGTCATGGCAAGGAGTTACCATCTACTTCTCAGGCCA
TGAGACTCCTGGAGAAGGAGAGCATAAAATCATGGAATTTATCAGATCCGAGAAAGCAAAGCCAGATCAT
GATCCAAACACCAGACACTGTCTTTATGGTTTAGATGCTGACTTGATTATGCTTGGATTAACAAGTCATG
AGGCACATTTTTCTCTCTTAAGAGAAGAAGTTCGATTTGGTGGCAAAAAAACACAACGGGTATGTGCTCC
AGAAGAAACTACATTTCACCTTCTACACTTGTCTTTAATGAGAGAGTATATTGACTATGAGTTTTCAGTA
TTAAAAGAAAAGATCACATTTAAATATGATATTGAAAGGATAATAGATGATTGGATTTTGATGGGGTTTC
TTGTTGGTAATGATTTTATCCCTCATCTACCTCATTTACATATTAATCATGATGCACTGCCTCTTCTTTA
TGGAACATATGTTACCATCCTGCCAGAACTTGGGGGTTATATTAATGAAAGTGGGCACCTCAACTTACCT
CGATTTGAGAAATACCTTGTGAAACTATCAGATTTTGATCGGGAGCACTTCAGTGAAGTTTTTGTGGACC
TAAAATGGTTTGAAAGCAAAGTTGGTAACAAGTACCTCAATGAAGCAGCAGGTGTCGCAGCAGAAGAAGC
CAGGAACTACAAGGAAAAGAAAAAGTTAAAGGGCCAGGAAAATTCTCTGTGTTGGACTGCTTTAGACAAA
AATGAAGGCGAAATGATAACTTCTAAGGATAATTTAGAAGATGAGACTGAAGATGATGACCTATTTGAAA
CTGAGTTTAGACAATATAAAAGAACATATTACATGACGAAGATGGGGGTTGACGTAGTATCTGATGACTT
TCTGGCTGATCAAGCTGCATGTTATGTTCAGGCAATACAGTGGATTTTGCACTATTACTATCATGGAGTT
CAGTCCTGGAGCTGGTATTATCCTTATCATTATGCACCTTTCCTGTCTGATATACACAACATCAGTACAC
TCAAAATCCATTTTGAACTAGGAAAACCTTTTAAGCCATTTGAACAGCTTCTTGCTGTACTTCCAGCAGC
CAGCAAAAATTTACTTCCTGCATGCTACCAGCATTTGATGACCAATGAAGACTCACCAATTATAGAATAT
TACCCACCTGATTTTAAAACTGACCTAAATGGGAAACAACAGGAATGGGAAGCTGTGGTGTTAATCCCTT
TTATTGATGAGAAGCGATTATTGGAAGCCATGGAGACATGTAACCACTCCCTCAAAAAGGAAGAGAGGAA
AAGAAACCAACATAGTGAGTGCCTAATGTGCTGGTATGATAGAGACACAGAGTTTATCTATCCTTCTCCA
TGGCCAGAAAAGTTCCCTGCCATAGAACGATGTTGTACAAGGTATAAAATAATATCCTTAGATGCTTGGC
GTGTAGACATAAACAAAAACAAAATAACCAGAATTGACCAGAAAGCATTATATTTCTGTGGATTTCCTAC
TCTGAAACACATCAGACACAAATTTTTTTTGAAGAAAAGTGGTGTTCAAGTATTCCAGCAAAGCAGTCGT
GGAGAAAACATGATGTTGGAAATCTTAGTGGATGCAGAATCAGATGAACTTACCGTAGAAAATGTAGCTT
CATCAGTGCTTGGAAAATCTGTCTTTGTTAATTGGCCTCACCTTGAGGAAGCTAGAGTCGTGGCTGTATC
AGATGGAGAAACTAAGTTTTACTTGGAAGAACCTCCAGGAACACAGAAGCTTTATTCAGGAAGAACTGCC
CCACCATCTAAAGTGGTTCATCTTGGAGATAAAGAACAATCTAACTGGGCAAAAGAAGTACAAGGAATTT
CAGAACACTACCTGAGAAGAAAAGGAATAATAATAAATGAAACATCTGCAGTTGTGTATGCTCAGTTACT
CACAGGTCGTAAATATCAAATAAATCAAAATGGTGAAGTTCGTCTAGAGAAACAGTGGTCAAAACAAGTT
GTTCCTTTTGTTTATCAAACTATTGTCAAGGACATCCGAGCTTTCGACTCCCGTTTCTCCAATATCAAAA
CATTGGATGATTTGTTTCCTCTGAGAAGTATGGTCTTTATGCTGGGAACTCCCTATTATGGCTGCACTGG
AGAAGTTCAGGATTCAGGTGATGTGATTACAGAAGGTAGGATTCGTGTGATTTTCAGCATTCCATGTGAA
CCCAATCTTGATGCTTTAATACAGAACCAGCATAAATATTCTATAAAGTACAACCCAGGATATGTGTTGG
CCAGTCGCCTTGGAGTGAGTGGATACCTTGTTTCAAGGTTTACAGGAAGTATTTTTATTGGAAGAGGATC
TAGGAGAAACCCTCATGGAGACCATAAAGCAAATGTGGGTTTAAATCTCAAATTCAACAAGAAAAATGAG
GAGGTACCTGGATATACTAAGAAAGTTGGAAGTGAATGGATGTATTCATCTGCAGCAGAACAACTTCTGG
CAGAGTACTTAGAGAGAGCTCCAGAACTATTTAGTTATATAGCCAAAAATAGCCAAGAGGATGTGTTCTA
TGAAGATGACATTTGGCCTGGAGAAAATGAGAATGGTGCTGAAAAAGTTCAAGAAATTATTACTTGGCTA
AAAGGACATCCTGTCAGTACTTTATCTCGTTCTTCTTGTGATTTACAAATTCTGGATGCAGCTATTGTTG
AGAAAATTGAGGAAGAAGTCGAAAAGTGCAAGCAAAGAAAGAATAATAAGAAGGTGCGAGTAACAGTGAA
ACCCCATTTGCTATACAGACCTTTAGAACAGCAACATGGAGTCATTCCTGATCGGGATGCAGAATTTTGT
CTTTTTGACCGTGTTGTAAATGTGAGAGAAAACTTCTCAGTTCCAGTTGGCCTTCGAGGCACCATCATAG
GAATAAAAGGAGCTAATAGAGAAGCCGATGTACTATTTGAAGTATTATTTGATGAAGAATTTCCTGGAGG
GTTAACAATAAGATGCTCACCTGGTAGAGGTTATCGACTGCCAACAAGTGCCTTGGTGAACCTTTCTCAT
GGGAGTCGCTCTGAAACTGGAAATCAGAAGTTGACAGCCATCGTAAAACCACAACCAGCTGTACATCAAC
ATAGCTCAAGTTCATCAGTTTCCTCTGGGCATTTGGGAGCCCTCAACCATTCCCCTCAATCACTTTTTGT
TCCTACTCAAGTACCTACTAAAGATGATGATGAATTCTGCAACATTTGGCAGTCCTTACAGGGATCTGGA
AAGATGCAATACTTTCAGCCAACTATACAAGAGAAGGGTGCAGTTCTACCTCAAGAAATAAGCCAAGTAA
ATCAACATCATAAATCTGGCTTTAATGACAACAGTGTTAAATATCAGCAAAGAAAACATGACCCTCACAG
AAAATTTAAAGAAGAGTGTAAGAGTCCTAAAGCTGAGTGTTGGTCCCAAAAAATGTCCAATAAGCAGCCT
AACTCTGGAATTGAGAACTTTTTAGCATCTTTGAATATCTCCAAAGAAAATGAAGTACAGTCATCTCATC
ATGGGGAGCCTCCAAGTGAAGAGCATTTGTCACCACAGTCATTTGCCATGGGAACACGGATGCTTAAAGA
AATTCTAAAAATTGATGGCTCTAACACTGTGGACCATAAGAATGAAATCAAACAGATTGCTAATGAAATC
CCTGTTTCCTCTAACAGAAGAGATGAATATGGATTACCCTCTCAGCCTAAACAAAATAAGAAATTAGCAT
CTTATATGAACAAGCCTCACAGTGCTAATGAGTACCATAATGTTCAGTCTATGGACAATATGTGTTGGCC
TGCCCCCAGCCAGATCCCTCCTGTATCCACACCAGTAACTGAACTTTCTCGAATTTGTTCCCTTGTTGGA
ATGCCACAACCTGATTTCTCCTTTCTTAGGATGCCACAGACAATGACCGTTTGCCAAGTAAAATTATCTA
ATGGCTTACTGGTACATGGGCCACAGTGCCACTCTGAAAATGAAGCCAAAGAGAAAGCTGCACTTTTTGC
TTTACAACAGTTGGGCTCCTTAGGCATGAATTTCCCTTTGCCTTCACAAGTATTTGCAAATTATCCTTCA
GCTGTACCACCTGGAACCATTCCTCCAGCCTTTCCCCCACCTACTGGCTGGGATCACTATGGAAGCAACT
ATGCATTGGGGGCAGCTAATATAATGCCTTCGTCGTCTCATCTCTTTGGCTCAATGCCATGGGGACCATC
GGTGCCAGTTCCTGGGAAGCCCTTCCATCATACTTTATATTCTGGGACCATGCCCATGGCTGGGGGAATA
CCAGGGGGTGTGCACAATCAGTTTATACCTCTGCAGGTTACTAAAAAAAGGGTTGCAAACAAAAAGAACT
TTGAGAATAAGGAAGCCCAGAGTTCTCAAGCCACTCCAGTTCAGACTAGCCAGCCAGATTCTTCCAACAT
TGTCAAAGTAAGTCCACGGGAGAGCTCATCAGCTTCTTTGAAGTCCTCTCCGATTGCTCAACCTGCATCT
TCTTTTCAAGTTGAAACTGCCTCTCAAGGCCATAGTATATCTCACCATAAGTCAACACCAATCTCTTCTT
CAAGAAGAAAATCAAGAAAACTGGCTGTTAATTTTGGTGTTTCTAAACCTTCTGAGTAAGGATCCACCGG
ATCTAGATAACTGATCATAATCAGCCATACCACATTTGTAGAGGTTTTACTTGCTTTAAAAAACCTCCCA
CACCTCCCCCTGAACCTGAAACATAAAATGAATGCAATTGTTGTTGTTAACTTGTTTATTGCAGCTTATA
ATGGTTACAAATAAAGCAATAGCATCACAAATTTCACAAATAAAGCATTTTTTTCACTGCATTCTAGTTG
TGGTTTGTCCAAACTCATCAATGTATCTTAACGCGTAAATTGTAAGCGTTAATATTTTGTTAAAATTCGC
GTTAAATTTTTGTTAAATCAGCTCATTTTTTAACCAATAGGCCGAAATCGGCAAAATCCCTTATAAATCA
AAAGAATAGACCGAGATAGGGT
[37 nt withheld, positions 6883-6919]
AAAGAACGTGGACTCCAACGTCAAAGG
[49 nt withheld, positions 6947-6995]
T
[91 nt withheld, positions 6997-7087]
G
[124 nt withheld, positions 7089-7212]
CAGGTGGCACTTTTCGGGGAAATGTGCGCGGAACCCCTATTTGTTTATTTTTCTAAATACATTCAAATAT
GTATCCGCTCATGAGACAATAACCCTGATAAATGCTTCAATAATATTGAAAAAGGAAGAGTCCTGAGGCG
GAAAGAACCAGCTGTGGAATGTGTGTCAGTTAGGGTGTGGAAAGTCCCCAGGCTCCCCAGCAGGCAGAAG
TATGCAAAGCATGCATCTCAATTAGTCAGCAACCAGGTGTGGAAAGTCCCCAGGCTCCCCAGCAGGCAGA
AGTATGCAAAGCATGCATCTCAATTAGTCAGCAACCATAGTCCCGCCCCTAACTCCGCCCATCCCGCCCC
TAACTCCGCCCAGTTCCGCCCATTCTCCGCCCCATGGCTGACTAATTTTTTTTATTTATGCAGAGGCCGA
GGCCGCCTCGGCCTCTGAGCTATTCCAGAAGTAGTGAGGAGGCTTTTTTGGAGGCCTAGGCTTTTGCAAA
GATCGATCAAGAGACAGGATGAGGATCGTTTCGCATGATTGAACAAGATGGATTGCACGCAGGTTCTCCG
GCCGCTTGGGTGGAGAGGCTATTCGGCTATGACTGGGCACAACAGACAATCGGCTGCTCTGATGCCGCCG
TGTTCCGGCTGTCAGCGCAGGGGCGCCCGGTTCTTTTTGTCAAGACCGACCTGTCCGGTGCCCTGAATGA
ACTGCAAGACGAGGCAGCGCGGCTATCGTGGCTGGCCACGACGGGCGTTCCTTGCGCAGCTGTGCTCGAC
GTTGTCACTGAAGCGGGAAGGGACTGGCTGCTATTGGGCGAAGTGCCGGGGCAGGATCTCCTGTCATCTC
ACCTTGCTCCTGCCGAGAAAGTATCCATCATGGCTGATGCAATGCGGCGGCTGCATACGCTTGATCCGGC
TACCTGCCCATTCGACCACCAAGCGAAACATCGCATCGAGCGAGCACGTACTCGGATGGAAGCCGGTCTT
GTCGATCAGGATGATCTGGACGAAGAGCATCAGGGGCTCGCGCCAGCCGAACTGTTCGCCAGGCTCAAGG
CGAGCATGCCCGACGGCGAGGATCTCGTCGTGACCCATGGCGATGCCTGCTTGCCGAATATCATGGTGGA
AAATGGCCGCTTTTCTGGATTCATCGACTGTGGCCGGCTGGGTGTGGCGGACCGCTATCAGGACATAGCG
TTGGCTACCCGTGATATTGCTGAAGAGCTTGGCGGCGAATGGGCTGACCGCTTCCTCGTGCTTTACGGTA
TCGCCGCTCCCGATTCGCAGCGCATCGCCTTCTATCGCCTTCTTGACGAGTTCTTCTGAGCGGGACTCTG
GGGTTCGAAATGACCGACCAAGCGACGCCCAACCTGCCATCACGAGATTTCGATTCCACCGCCGCCTTCT
ATGAAAGGTTGGGCTTCGGAATCGTTTTCCGGGACGCCGGCTGGATGATCCTCCAGCGCGGGGATCTCAT
GCTGGAGTTCTTCGCCCACCCTAGGGGGAGGCTAACTGAAACACGGAAGGAGACAATACCGGAAGGAACC
CGCGCTATGACGGCAATAAAAAGACAGAATAAAACGCACGGTGTTGGGTCGTTTGTTCATAAACGCGGGG
TTCGGTCCCAGGGCTGGCACTCTGTCGATACCCCACCGAGACCCCATTGGGGCCAATACGCCCGCGTTTC
TTCCTTTTCCCCACCCCACCCCCCAAGTTCGGGTGAAGGCCCAGGGCTCGCAGCCAACGTCGGGGCGGCA
GGCCCTGCCATAGCCTCAGGTTACTCATATATACTTTAGATTGATTTAAAACTTCATTTTTAATTTAAAA
GGATCTAGGTGAAGATCCTTTTTGATAATCTCATGACCAAAATCCCTTAACGTGAGTTTTCGTTCCACTG
AGCGTCAGACCCCGTAGAAAAGATCAAAGGATCTTCTTGAGATCCTTTTTTTCTGCGCGTAATCTGCTGC
TTGCAAACAAAAAAACCACCGCTACCAGCGGTGGTTTGTTTGCCGGATCAAGAGCTACCAACTCTTTTTC
CGAAGGTAACTGGCTTCAGCAGAGCGCAGATACCAAATACTGTTCTTCTAGTGTAGCCGTAGTTAGGCCA
CCACTTCAAGAACTCTGTAGCACCGCCTACATACCTCGCTCTGCTAATCCTGTTACCAGTGGCTGCTGCC
AGTGGCGATAAGTCGTGTCTTACCGGGTTGGACTCAAGACGATAGTTACCGGATAAGGCGCAGCGGTCGG
GCTGAACGGGGGGTTCGTGCACACAGCCCAGCTTGGAGCGAACGACCTACACCGAACTGAGATACCTACA
GCGTGAGCTATGAGAAAGCGCCACGCTTCCCGAAGGGAGAAAGGCGGACAGGTATCCGGTAAGCGGCAGG
GTCGGAACAGGAGAGCGCACGAGGGAGCTTCCAGGGGGAAACGCCTGGTATCTTTATAGTCCTGTCGGGT
TTCGCCACCTCTGACTTGAGCGTCGATTTTTGTGATGCTCGTCAGGGGGGCGGAGCCTATGGAAAAACGC
CAGCAACGCGGCCTTTTTACGGTTCCTGGCCTTTTGCTGGCCTTTTGCTCACATGTTCTTTCCTGCGTTA
TCCCCTGATTCTGTGGATAACCGTATTACCGCCATGCATTAGTTATTAATAGTAATCAATTACGGGGTCA
TTAGTTCATAGCCCATATATGGAGTTCCG
Features (pLannotate 1.2.2; 18 found; start..end, strand, type, name):
      1..304     +  enhancer       CMV enhancer: human cytomegalovirus immediate early enhancer
    305..508     +  promoter       CMV promoter: human cytomegalovirus (CMV) immediate early promoter
    504..537     +  LTR            5' LTR (truncated) (fragment): truncated 5' long terminal repeat (LTR) from HIV-1
    553..571     +  promoter       T7 promoter: promoter for bacteriophage T7 RNA polymerase
    605..1321    +  CDS            EGFP: EGFP is a basic (constitutively fluorescent) green fluorescent protein published in 1996, derived from Aequorea victoria. It is reported to be a rapidly-maturing weak dimer with moderate acid sensitivity.
   1322..1378    +  misc_feature   MCS (fragment): multiple cloning site
   1379..6496    +  CDS            XRN1: XRN1_HUMAN - Also known as SEP1. Experimental evidence at protein level: Swiss-Prot protein existence level 1. Major 5'-3' exoribonuclease involved in mRNA decay. Required for the 5'-3'-processing of the G4 tetraplex-containing DNA and RNA substrates. The kinetic of hydrolysis is faster for G4 RNA tetraplex than for G4 DNA tetraplex and monomeric RNA tetraplex. Binds to RNA and DNA (By similarity). Plays a role in replication-dependent histone mRNA degradation. May act as a tumor suppressor protein in osteogenic sarcoma (OGS). From Homo sapiens (Human).
   6522..6606    +  CDS            large T antigen (fragment): large T antigen from SV40 (simian virus 40)
   6629..6750    +  polyA_signal   SV40 poly(A) signal: SV40 polyadenylation signal
   6784..7212    -  rep_origin     f1 ori (sequence partly withheld): f1 bacteriophage origin of replication; arrow indicates direction of (+) strand synthesis
   7239..7343    +  promoter       AmpR promoter: bla
   7345..7702    +  promoter       SV40 promoter: SV40 enhancer and early promoter
   7737..8531    +  CDS            NeoR/KanR: aminoglycoside phosphotransferase from Tn5; aph(3')-II (or nptII); confers resistance to neomycin, kanamycin, and G418 (Geneticin®)
   8552..8704    +  CDS            ble (fragment): BLE_KLEPN - Experimental evidence at protein level: Swiss-Prot protein existence level 1. Binding protein with a strong affinity to the bleomycin family of antibiotics. Binds to CL990; an antimitotic-antibiotic compound. From Klebsiella pneumoniae.
   8763..8810    +  polyA_signal   HSV TK poly(A) signal: herpes simplex virus thymidine kinase polyadenylation signal (Cole and Stacy, 1985)
   8901..8917    -  polyA_signal   bGH poly(A) signal (fragment): bovine growth hormone polyadenylation signal
   9139..9727    +  rep_origin     ori: high-copy-number ColE1/pMB1/pBR322/pUC origin of replication
   9842..9901    +  enhancer       CMV enhancer (fragment): human cytomegalovirus immediate early enhancer
