[The description below was written by a language model from this plasmid's Addgene catalogue record and pLannotate feature annotations shown in this document.]
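Description:
pT7-EGFP-C1-HsXRN1_K is a 9,901-nt mammalian expression plasmid encoding human XRN1, the major cytoplasmic 5'-3' exoribonuclease of mRNA decay, fused to an N-terminal EGFP tag. The catalogue lists the backbone as unknown, but the name and the feature layout match an EGFP-C1-type vector into which a T7 promoter has been inserted. The CMV immediate-early enhancer and promoter drive transcription in mammalian cells. The bacteriophage T7 promoter lies between the CMV promoter and the EGFP start, so the same fusion could in principle also be transcribed by T7 RNA polymerase. EGFP is followed by a short remnant of the multiple cloning site that acts as a linker, then the XRN1 coding sequence of about 5.1 kb, which the depositor references to an NCBI mRNA entry. An SV40 polyadenylation signal terminates the transcript.

The plasmid replicates in E. coli from a high-copy ColE1/pUC-type origin and also carries an f1 origin for single-stranded DNA production. Selection relies on one Tn5 NeoR/KanR gene placed behind tandem bacterial (bla-type) and SV40 early promoters and ended by the HSV TK poly(A) signal. This arrangement gives kanamycin resistance in bacteria and G418 resistance in transfected mammalian cells. Several short annotated fragments (HIV-1 LTR, SV40 large T antigen, ble, bGH poly(A)) are probably incidental matches to backbone sequence rather than functional elements.

The stated purpose is mammalian expression of HsXRN1. The associated publication concerns a direct DCP1–XRN1 interaction that couples decapping to 5' exonucleolytic degradation, so a GFP-tagged XRN1 would suit localisation or interaction studies, though the record does not specify the assays. The depositor cautions that its own supplied sequence may be theoretical, whereas the feature table here derives from the repository's sequencing result.
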