Addgene plasmid #146784: pT7-EGFP-C1-HsXRN1_K
Purpose: Mammalian Expression of HsXRN1
Depositing lab: Elisa Izaurralde. Publication: A direct interaction between DCP1 and XRN1 couples mRNA decapping to 5' exonucleolytic degradation. Braun JE, Truffault V, Boland A, Huntzinger E, Chang CT, Haas G, Weichenrieder O, Coles M, Izaurralde E. Nat Struct Mol Biol. 2012 Dec;19(12):1324-31. doi: 10.1038/nsmb.2413. Epub 2012 Nov 11. PubMed 23142987.
Backbone
  Vector backbone: Unknown
  Vector type: Mammalian Expression
Growth in bacteria
  Bacterial resistance: Kanamycin, 50 μg/mL
  Growth temperature: 37°C
  Growth strain: DH5alpha
  Copy number: High Copy
Gene/Insert
  Gene/Insert name: HsXRN1
  Species: H. sapiens (human)
  Entrez Gene: XRN1 (a.k.a. SEP1)
  Cloning method: Unknown
Terms and licenses: Academic/Nonprofit Terms; Industry Terms: Not Available to Industry
Depositor comments: sequence given by NCBI: NM_019001.3 Plasmids from this collection were made available to the research community and donated after the lab closed. Please note that the sequence provided by the depositing laboratory may be theoretical/predicted or based on Sanger sequencing results. There may be discrepancies between sequencing results obtained by Addgene and the depositor sequence. If an Addgene verified sequence is not available, please contact before placing your order to request that our lab fully sequence the plasmid.
How to cite: pT7-EGFP-C1-HsXRN1_K was a gift from Elisa Izaurralde (Addgene plasmid # 146784 ; http://n2t.net/addgene:146784 ; RRID:Addgene_146784)
